>Addgene plasmid #131965 | pDONR221_SLC22A6 | addgene full sequence | sequence record 260114 | Addgene NGS Result
CTTTCCTGCGTTATCCCCTGATTCTGTGGATAACCGTATTACCGCCTTTGAGTGAGCTGATACCGCTCGC
CGCAGCCGAACGACCGAGCGCAGCGAGTCAGTGAGCGAGGAAGCGGAAGAGCGCCCAATACGCAAACCGC
CTCTCCCCGCGCGTTGGCCGATTCATTAATGCAGCTGGCACGACAGGTTTCCCGACTGGAAAGCGGGCAG
TGAGCGCAACGCAATTAATACGCGTACCGCTAGCCAGGAAGAGTTTGTAGAAACGCAAAAAGGCCATCCG
TCAGGATGGCCTTCTGCTTAGTTTGATGCCTGGCAGTTTATGGCGGGCGTCCTGCCCGCCACCCTCCGGG
CCGTTGCTTCACAACGTTCAAATCCGCTCCCGGCGGATTTGTCCTACTCAGGAGAGCGTTCACCGACAAA
CAACAGATAAAACGAAAGGCCCAGTCTTCCGACTGAGCCTTTCGTTTTATTTGATGCCTGGCAGTTCCCT
ACTCTCGCGTTAACGCTAGCATGGATGTTTTCCCAGTCACGACGTTGTAAAACGACGGCCAGTCTTAAGC
TCGGGCCCCAAATAATGATTTTATTTTGACTGATAGTGACCTGTTCGTTGCAACACATTGATGAGCAATG
CTTTTTTATAATGCCAACTTTGTACAAAAAAGCAGGCTCCACCATGGCCTTCAACGACCTGCTGCAGCAA
GTGGGAGGAGTGGGCCGGTTTCAGCAGATCCAGGTGACCCTGGTGGTGCTGCCTCTGCTGCTGATGGCCA
GCCACAACACCCTGCAGAATTTCACAGCCGCCATCCCAACCCACCACTGCAGGCCACCTGCAGACGCAAA
CCTGTCCAAGAATGGAGGACTGGAAGTGTGGCTGCCTAGGGATAGACAGGGCCAGCCAGAGAGCTGTCTG
AGATTCACATCCCCACAGTGGGGCCTGCCCTTTCTGAACGGAACCGAGGCAAATGGAACCGGAGCAACAG
AGCCATGCACAGACGGCTGGATCTACGATAATTCTACCTTCCCTAGCACCATCGTGACAGAGTGGGACCT
GGTGTGCAGCCACAGGGCCCTGAGGCAGCTGGCACAGTCCCTGTACATGGTGGGCGTGCTGCTGGGCGCC
ATGGTGTTTGGCTATCTGGCCGATAGGCTGGGCCGGAGAAAGGTGCTGATCCTGAACTACCTGCAGACAG
CCGTGTCCGGAACCTGCGCAGCCTTCGCCCCTAATTTTCCAATCTATTGTGCCTTCAGGCTGCTGTCTGG
AATGGCACTGGCAGGCATCAGCCTGAACTGCATGACCCTGAATGTGGAGTGGATGCCTATCCACACAAGG
GCATGCGTGGGCACCCTGATCGGATACGTGTATTCCCTGGGACAGTTTCTGCTGGCAGGAGTGGCATACG
CAGTGCCTCACTGGAGGCACCTGCAGCTGCTGGTGTCTGCCCCATTCTTTGCCTTCTTTATCTATTCTTG
GTTCTTTATCGAGAGCGCCAGATGGCACAGCTCCTCTGGCCGGCTGGACCTGACACTGAGAGCCCTGCAG
CGGGTGGCCAGAATCAACGGCAAGAGGGAGGAGGGAGCAAAGCTGTCCATGGAGGTGCTGAGAGCCTCTC
TGCAGAAGGAGCTGACCATGGGCAAGGGACAGGCAAGCGCCATGGAGCTGCTGAGGTGCCCAACACTGCG
CCACCTGTTCCTGTGCCTGAGCATGCTGTGGTTCGCCACCTCCTTTGCCTACTATGGCCTGGTCATGGAC
CTGCAGGGCTTCGGCGTGTCTATCTACCTGATCCAGGTCATCTTTGGCGCCGTGGATCTGCCAGCCAAGC
TGGTGGGCTTCCTGGTCATCAACAGCCTGGGCAGGCGCCCCGCACAGATGGCCGCCCTGCTGCTGGCAGG
AATCTGCATCCTGCTGAATGGCGTGATCCCCCAGGATCAGTCCATCGTGAGGACATCTCTGGCCGTGCTG
GGCAAGGGATGCCTGGCAGCCTCCTTCAACTGTATCTTTCTGTACACCGGCGAGCTGTATCCCACAATGA
TCAGGCAGACCGGCATGGGCATGGGCTCTACAATGGCAAGGGTGGGAAGCATCGTGTCCCCTCTGGTGTC
CATGACCGCCGAGCTGTACCCCTCTATGCCTCTGTTCATCTATGGAGCAGTGCCAGTGGCAGCATCTGCC
GTGACAGTGCTGCTGCCAGAGACCCTGGGACAGCCACTGCCAGACACAGTGCAGGATCTGGAGAGCAGAT
GGGCACCAACCCAGAAGGAGGCAGGCATCTACCCTAGGAAGGGCAAGCAGACCCGCCAGCAGCAGGAGCA
CCAGAAGTATATGGTGCCACTGCAGGCATCCGCCCAGGAGAAGAATGGCCTGGACCCAGCTTTCTTGTAC
AAAGTTGGCATTATAAGAAAGCATTGCTTATCAATTTGTTGCAACGAACAGGTCACTATCAGTCAAAATA
AAATCATTATTTGCCATCCAGCTGATATCCCCTATAGTGAGTCGTATTACATGGTCATAGCTGTTTCCTG
GCAGCTCTGGCCCGTGTCTCAAAATCTCTGATGTTACATTGCACAAGATAAAAATATATCATCATGAACA
ATAAAACTGTCTGCTTACATAAACAGTAATACAAGGGGTGTTATGAGCCATATTCAACGGGAAACGTCGA
GGCCGCGATTAAATTCCAACATGGATGCTGATTTATATGGGTATAAATGGGCTCGCGATAATGTCGGGCA
ATCAGGTGCGACAATCTATCGCTTGTATGGGAAGCCCGATGCGCCAGAGTTGTTTCTGAAACATGGCAAA
GGTAGCGTTGCCAATGATGTTACAGATGAGATGGTCAGACTAAACTGGCTGACGGAATTTATGCCTCTTC
CGACCATCAAGCATTTTATCCGTACTCCTGATGATGCATGGTTACTCACCACTGCGATCCCCGGAAAAAC
AGCATTCCAGGTATTAGAAGAATATCCTGATTCAGGTGAAAATATTGTTGATGCGCTGGCAGTGTTCCTG
CGCCGGTTGCATTCGATTCCTGTTTGTAATTGTCCTTTTAACAGCGATCGCGTATTTCGTCTCGCTCAGG
CGCAATCACGAATGAATAACGGTTTGGTTGATGCGAGTGATTTTGATGACGAGCGTAATGGCTGGCCTGT
TGAACAAGTCTGGAAAGAAATGCATAAACTTTTGCCATTCTCACCGGATTCAGTCGTCACTCATGGTGAT
TTCTCACTTGATAACCTTATTTTTGACGAGGGGAAATTAATAGGTTGTATTGATGTTGGACGAGTCGGAA
TCGCAGACCGATACCAGGATCTTGCCATCCTATGGAACTGCCTCGGTGAGTTTTCTCCTTCATTACAGAA
ACGGCTTTTTCAAAAATATGGTATTGATAATCCTGATATGAATAAATTGCAGTTTCATTTGATGCTCGAT
GAGTTTTTCTAATCAGAATTGGTTAATTGGTTGTAACACTGGCAGAGCATTACGCTGACTTGACGGGACG
GCGCAAGCTCATGACCAAAATCCCTTAACGTGAGTTACGCGTCGTTCCACTGAGCGTCAGACCCCGTAGA
AAAGATCAAAGGATCTTCTTGAGATCCTTTTTTTCTGCGCGTAATCTGCTGCTTGCAAACAAAAAAACCA
CCGCTACCAGCGGTGGTTTGTTTGCCGGATCAAGAGCTACCAACTCTTTTTCCGAAGGTAACTGGCTTCA
GCAGAGCGCAGATACCAAATACTGTTCTTCTAGTGTAGCCGTAGTTAGGCCACCACTTCAAGAACTCTGT
AGCACCGCCTACATACCTCGCTCTGCTAATCCTGTTACCAGTGGCTGCTGCCAGTGGCGATAAGTCGTGT
CTTACCGGGTTGGACTCAAGACGATAGTTACCGGATAAGGCGCAGCGGTCGGGCTGAACGGGGGGTTCGT
GCACACAGCCCAGCTTGGAGCGAACGACCTACACCGAACTGAGATACCTACAGCGTGAGCTATGAGAAAG
CGCCACGCTTCCCGAAGGGAGAAAGGCGGACAGGTATCCGGTAAGCGGCAGGGTCGGAACAGGAGAGCGC
ACGAGGGAGCTTCCAGGGGGAAACGCCTGGTATCTTTATAGTCCTGTCGGGTTTCGCCACCTCTGACTTG
AGCGTCGATTTTTGTGATGCTCGTCAGGGGGGCGGAGCCTATGGAAAAACGCCAGCAACGCGGCCTTTTT
ACGGTTCCTGGCCTTTTGCTGGCCTTTTGCTCACATGTT
Features (pLannotate 1.2.2; 10 found; start..end, strand, type, name):
    121..213     +  CDS            lacI (fragment): lac repressor; lacI; The lac repressor binds to the lac operator to inhibit transcription in E. coli. This inhibition can be relieved by adding lactose or isopropyl-β-D-thiogalactopyranoside (IPTG).
    268..295     -  terminator     rrnB T2 terminator: transcription terminator T2 from the E. coli rrnB gene
    427..470     +  terminator     rrnB T1 terminator: Escherichia coli rrnB; transcription terminator T1 from the E. coli rrnB gene
    517..553     -  CDS            lacZα (fragment): LacZα fragment of β-galactosidase; lacZ fragment
    569..668     +  protein_bind   attL1: mutant version of attL; recombination site for the Gateway® LR reaction LR Clonase™
    674..2362    +  CDS            SLC22A6: S22A6_HUMAN - Also known as OAT1, PAHT. Experimental evidence at protein level: Swiss-Prot protein existence level 1. Involved in the renal elimination of endogenous and exogenous organic anions. Functions as organic anion exchanger when the uptake of one molecule of organic anion is coupled with an efflux of one molecule of endogenous dicarboxylic acid (glutarate, ketoglutarate, etc). Mediates the sodium-independent uptake of 2,3-dimercapto-1- propanesulfonic acid (DMPS) (By similarity). Mediates the sodium- independent uptake of p-aminohippurate (PAH), ochratoxin (OTA), acyclovir (ACV), 3'-a
   2364..2463    -  protein_bind   attL2: mutant version of attL; recombination site for the Gateway® LR reaction LR Clonase™
   2481..2499    -  promoter       T7 promoter: promoter for bacteriophage T7 RNA polymerase
   2633..3442    +  CDS            KanR: aminoglycoside phosphotransferase; aph(3')-Ia; confers resistance to kanamycin in bacteria or G418 (Geneticin®) in eukaryotes
   3589..4177    +  rep_origin     ori: high-copy-number ColE1/pMB1/pBR322/pUC origin of replication
