[The description below was written by a language model from this plasmid's Addgene catalogue record and pLannotate feature annotations shown in this document.]
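Description:
pDONR221_SLC22A6 is a Gateway entry clone built on the pDONR221 backbone, carrying a codon-optimized open reading frame for human SLC22A6, the organic anion transporter also known as OAT1, PAHT or ROAT1. The sequenced plasmid is about 4.2 kb. It is maintained in E. coli through a high-copy ColE1/pUC-type origin and selected with kanamycin via an aminoglycoside phosphotransferase (KanR) gene. Although the catalogue lists the vector type as mammalian expression, the feature table shows no eukaryotic promoter or polyadenylation signal, so the plasmid acts as a donor of the ORF rather than as an expression vector in its own right.

The 1,689 bp SLC22A6 coding sequence sits between attL1 and attL2, the recombination sites used in the Gateway LR reaction. LR Clonase can therefore move the ORF directionally into any attR-containing destination vector, which then supplies the promoter, tags and selection appropriate for the intended host. Upstream of attL1 lie the rrnB T1 and T2 transcription terminators, which insulate the insert from read-through transcription in bacteria. A T7 promoter lies just beyond attL2 on the opposite strand, pointing back toward the insert. The short lacI and lacZα fragments annotated near the terminators are backbone remnants rather than functional genes. The record does not state whether the ORF ends in a stop codon.

The encoded protein mediates renal elimination of endogenous and exogenous organic anions by exchanging them for dicarboxylates, with substrates that include p-aminohippurate. The clone belongs to a large consortium collection of solute carrier ORFs made to support transporter research and drug discovery, and it is meant for subcloning into custom expression vectors.
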