Addgene plasmid #131965: pDONR221_SLC22A6
Purpose: Gateway entry clone with codon-optimized ORF sequence for subcloning into custom expression vectors
Depositing lab: RESOLUTE Consortium & Giulio Superti-Furga. Depositing organization: CeMM Research Center for Molecular Medicine. Publication: The RESOLUTE consortium: unlocking SLC transporters for drug discovery. Superti-Furga G, Lackner D, Wiedmer T, Ingles-Prieto A, Barbosa B, Girardi E, Goldmann U, Gurtl B, Klavins K, Klimek C, Lindinger S, Lineiro-Retes E, Muller AC, Onstein S, Redinger G, Reil D, Sedlyarov V, Wolf G, Crawford M, Everley R, ... Steppan CM. Nat Rev Drug Discov. 2020 Jul;19(7):429-430. doi: 10.1038/d41573-020-00056-6. PubMed 32265506.
Backbone
  Vector backbone: pDONR221
  Backbone manufacturer: Thermo Fisher Scientific
  Backbone size w/o insert (bp): 2550
  Vector type: Mammalian Expression
Growth in bacteria
  Bacterial resistance: Kanamycin, 50 μg/mL
  Growth temperature: 37°C
  Growth strain: Stbl3
  Copy number: High Copy
Gene/Insert
  Gene/Insert name: SLC22A6 (alt name: ROAT1, PAHT, OAT1)
  Species: H. sapiens (human)
  Insert size (bp): 1689
  Entrez Gene: SLC22A6 (a.k.a. HOAT1, OAT1, PAHT, ROAT1)
  Cloning method: Gateway Cloning
  Sequencing primers: 5′ M13-fwd; 3′ M13-rev
Terms and licenses: Academic/Nonprofit Terms; Industry Terms
Depositor comments: For more information on the full Resolute plasmid collection, please see www.addgene.org/depositor-collections/re-solute/. Please provide your feedback on this plasmid to the RESOLUTE consortium by filling out their RESOLUTE repository feedback form: https://forms.office.com/Pages/ResponsePage.aspx?id=0e05yklzmkS7rjFGQL4N7z4feCLQvEJAmVcOCM_u885UN1JJRko0Ukg4TVQwNTZLOUxPQVJWT1NHUCQlQCN0PWcu
How to cite: pDONR221_SLC22A6 was a gift from RESOLUTE Consortium & Giulio Superti-Furga (Addgene plasmid # 131965 ; http://n2t.net/addgene:131965 ; RRID:Addgene_131965)
