>Addgene plasmid #131965 | pDONR221_SLC22A6 | depositor partial sequence | sequence record 253330 | Codon-optimized ORF of SLC22A6
ATGGCCTTCAACGACCTGCTGCAGCAAGTGGGAGGAGTGGGCCGGTTTCAGCAGATCCAGGTGACCCTGG
TGGTGCTGCCTCTGCTGCTGATGGCCAGCCACAACACCCTGCAGAATTTCACAGCCGCCATCCCAACCCA
CCACTGCAGGCCACCTGCAGACGCAAACCTGTCCAAGAATGGAGGACTGGAAGTGTGGCTGCCTAGGGAT
AGACAGGGCCAGCCAGAGAGCTGTCTGAGATTCACATCCCCACAGTGGGGCCTGCCCTTTCTGAACGGAA
CCGAGGCAAATGGAACCGGAGCAACAGAGCCATGCACAGACGGCTGGATCTACGATAATTCTACCTTCCC
TAGCACCATCGTGACAGAGTGGGACCTGGTGTGCAGCCACAGGGCCCTGAGGCAGCTGGCACAGTCCCTG
TACATGGTGGGCGTGCTGCTGGGCGCCATGGTGTTTGGCTATCTGGCCGATAGGCTGGGCCGGAGAAAGG
TGCTGATCCTGAACTACCTGCAGACAGCCGTGTCCGGAACCTGCGCAGCCTTCGCCCCTAATTTTCCAAT
CTATTGTGCCTTCAGGCTGCTGTCTGGAATGGCACTGGCAGGCATCAGCCTGAACTGCATGACCCTGAAT
GTGGAGTGGATGCCTATCCACACAAGGGCATGCGTGGGCACCCTGATCGGATACGTGTATTCCCTGGGAC
AGTTTCTGCTGGCAGGAGTGGCATACGCAGTGCCTCACTGGAGGCACCTGCAGCTGCTGGTGTCTGCCCC
ATTCTTTGCCTTCTTTATCTATTCTTGGTTCTTTATCGAGAGCGCCAGATGGCACAGCTCCTCTGGCCGG
CTGGACCTGACACTGAGAGCCCTGCAGCGGGTGGCCAGAATCAACGGCAAGAGGGAGGAGGGAGCAAAGC
TGTCCATGGAGGTGCTGAGAGCCTCTCTGCAGAAGGAGCTGACCATGGGCAAGGGACAGGCAAGCGCCAT
GGAGCTGCTGAGGTGCCCAACACTGCGCCACCTGTTCCTGTGCCTGAGCATGCTGTGGTTCGCCACCTCC
TTTGCCTACTATGGCCTGGTCATGGACCTGCAGGGCTTCGGCGTGTCTATCTACCTGATCCAGGTCATCT
TTGGCGCCGTGGATCTGCCAGCCAAGCTGGTGGGCTTCCTGGTCATCAACAGCCTGGGCAGGCGCCCCGC
ACAGATGGCCGCCCTGCTGCTGGCAGGAATCTGCATCCTGCTGAATGGCGTGATCCCCCAGGATCAGTCC
ATCGTGAGGACATCTCTGGCCGTGCTGGGCAAGGGATGCCTGGCAGCCTCCTTCAACTGTATCTTTCTGT
ACACCGGCGAGCTGTATCCCACAATGATCAGGCAGACCGGCATGGGCATGGGCTCTACAATGGCAAGGGT
GGGAAGCATCGTGTCCCCTCTGGTGTCCATGACCGCCGAGCTGTACCCCTCTATGCCTCTGTTCATCTAT
GGAGCAGTGCCAGTGGCAGCATCTGCCGTGACAGTGCTGCTGCCAGAGACCCTGGGACAGCCACTGCCAG
ACACAGTGCAGGATCTGGAGAGCAGATGGGCACCAACCCAGAAGGAGGCAGGCATCTACCCTAGGAAGGG
CAAGCAGACCCGCCAGCAGCAGGAGCACCAGAAGTATATGGTGCCACTGCAGGCATCCGCCCAGGAGAAG
AATGGCCTG
